>Addgene plasmid #136824 | pEBTet-SNAP-Cep164 | depositor full sequence | sequence record 264080 | Full Sequence
TTGTACAAAGTGGTGATGGCAGCTAGCGGCGCGCCCGGCCGCTCGAGTCTAGAGGGCCCGTTTAAACCCG
CTGATCAGCCTCGACTGTGCCTTCTAGTTGCCAGCCATCTGTTGTTTGCCCCTCCCCCGTGCCTTCCTTG
ACCCTGGAAGGTGCCACTCCCACTGTCCTTTCCTAATAAAATGAGGAAATTGCATCGCATTGTCTGAGTA
GGTGTCATTCTATTCTGGGGGGTGGGGTGGGGCAGGACAGCAAGGGGGAGGATTGGGAAGACAATAGCAG
GCTAGAGGATCGATCCCCGCCCCGGACGAACTAAACCTGACTACGACATCTCTGCCCCTTCTTCGCGGGG
CAGTGCATGTAATCCCTTCAGTTGGTTGGTACAACTTGCCAACTGGGCCCTGTTCCACATGTGACACGGG
GGGGGACCAAACACAAAGGGGTTCTCTGACTGTAGTTGACATCCTTATAAATGGATGTGCACATTTGCCA
ACACTGAGTGGCTTTCATCCTGGAGCAGACTTTGCAGTCTGTGGACTGCAACACAACATTGCCTTTATGT
GTAACTCTTGGCTGAAGCTCTTACACCAATGCTGGGGGACATGTACCTCCCAGGGGCCCAGGAAGACTAC
GGGAGGCTACACCAACGTCAATCAGAGGGGCCTGTGTAGCTACCGATAAGCGGACCCTCAAGAGGGCATT
AGCAATAGTGTTTATAAGGCCCCCTTGTTAACCCTAAACGGGTAGCATATGCTTCCCGGGTAGTAGTATA
TACTATCCAGACTAACCCTAATTCAATAGCATATGTTACCCAACGGGAAGCATATGCTATCGAATTAGGG
TTAGTAAAAGGGTCCTAAGGAACAGCGATATCTCCCACCCCATGAGCTGTCACGGTTTTATTTACATGGG
GTCAGGATTCCACGAGGGTAGTGAACCATTTTAGTCACAAGGGCAGTGGCTGAAGATCAAGGAGCGGGCA
GTGAACTCTCCTGAATCTTCGCCTGCTTCTTCATTCTCCTTCGTTTAGCTAATAGAATAACTGCTGAGTT
GTGAACAGTAAGGTGTATGTGAGGTGCTCGAAAACAAGGTTTCAGGTGACGCCCCCAGAATAAAATTTGG
ACGGGGGGTTCAGTGGTGGCATTGTGCTATGACACCAATATAACCCTCACAAACCCCTTGGGCAATAAAT
ACTAGTGTAGGAATGAAACATTCTGAATATCTTTAACAATAGAAATCCATGGGGTGGGGACAAGCCGTAA
AGACTGGATGTCCATCTCACACGAATTTATGGCTATGGGCAACACATAATCCTAGTGCAATATGATACTG
GGGTTATTAAGATGTGTCCCAGGCAGGGACCAAGACAGGTGAACCATGTTGTTACACTCTATTTGTAACA
AGGGGAAAGAGAGTGGACGCCGACAGCAGCGGACTCCACTGGTTGTCTCTAACACCCCCGAAAATTAAAC
GGGGCTCCACGCCAATGGGGCCCATAAACAAAGACAAGTGGCCACTCTTTTTTTTGAAATTGTGGAGTGG
GGGCACGCGTCAGCCCCCACACGCCGCCCTGCGGTTTTGGACTGTAAAATAAGGGTGTAATAACTTGGCT
GATTGTAACCCCGCTAACCACTGCGGTCAAACCACTTGCCCACAAAACCACTAATGGCACCCCGGGGAAT
ACCTGCATAAGTAGGTGGGCGGGCCAAGATAGGGGCGCGATTGCTGCGATCTGGAGGACAAATTACACAC
ACTTGCGCCTGAGCGCCAAGCACAGGGTTGTTGGTCCTCATATTCACGAGGTCGCTGAGAGCACGGTGGG
CTAATGTTGCCATGGGTAGCATATACTACCCAAATATCTGGATAGCATATGCTATCCTAATCTATATCTG
GGTAGCATAGGCTATCCTAATCTATATCTGGGTAGCATATGCTATCCTAATCTATATCTGGGTAGTATAT
GCTATCCTAATTTATATCTGGGTAGCATAGGCTATCCTAATCTATATCTGGGTAGCATATGCTATCCTAA
TCTATATCTGGGTAGTATATGCTATCCTAATCTGTATCCGGGTAGCATATGCTATCCTAATAGAGATTAG
GGTAGTATATGCTATCCTAATTTATATCTGGGTAGCATATACTACCCAAATATCTGGATAGCATATGCTA
TCCTAATCTATATCTGGGTAGCATATGCTATCCTAATCTATATCTGGGTAGCATAGGCTATCCTAATCTA
TATCTGGGTAGCATATGCTATCCTAATCTATATCTGGGTAGTATATGCTATCCTAATTTATATCTGGGTA
GCATAGGCTATCCTAATCTATATCTGGGTAGCATATGCTATCCTAATCTATATCTGGGTAGTATATGCTA
TCCTAATCTGTATCCGGGTAGCATATGCTATCCTCATGCATATACAGTCAGCATATGATACCCAGTAGTA
GAGTGGGAGTGCTATCCTTTGCATATGCCGCCACCTCCCAAGGGGGCGTGAATTTTCGCTGCTTGTCCTT
TTCCTGCTGGTTGCTCCCATTCTTAGGTGAATTTAAGGAGGCCAGGCTAAAGCCGTCGCATGTCTGATTG
CTCACCAGGTAAATGTCGCTAATGTTTTCCAACGCGAGAAGGTGTTGAGCGCGGAGCTGAGTGACGTGAC
AACATGGGTATGCCCAATTGCCCCATGTTGGGAGGACGAAAATGGTGACAAGACAGATGGCCAGAAATAC
ACCAACAGCACGCATGATGTCTACTGGGGATTTATTCTTTAGTGCGGGGGAATACACGGCTTTTAATACG
ATTGAGGGCGTCTCCTAACAAGTTACATCACTCCTGCCCTTCCTCACCCTCATCTCCATCACCTCCTTCA
TCTCCGTCATCTCCGTCATCACCCTCCGCGGCAGCCCCTTCCACCATAGGTGGAAACCAGGGAGGCAAAT
CTACTCCATCGTCAAAGCTGCACACAGTCACCCTGATATTGCAGGTAGGAGCGGGCTTTGTCATAACAAG
GTCCTTAATCGCATCCTTCAAAACCTCAGCAAATATATGAGTTTGTAAAAAGACCATGAAATAACAGACA
ATGGACTCCCTTAGCGGGCCAGGTTGTGGGCCGGGTCCAGGGGCCATTCCAAAGGGGAGACGACTCAATG
GTGTAAGACGACATTGTGGAATAGCAAGGGCAGTTCCTCGCCTTAGGTTGTAAAGGGAGGTCTTACTACC
TCCATATACGAACACACCGGCGACCCAAGTTCCTTCGTCGGTAGTCCTTTCTACGTGACTCCTAGCCAGG
AGAGCTCTTAAACCTTCTGCAATGTTCTCAAATTTCGGGTTGGAACCTCCTTGACCACGATGCTTTTCCA
AACCACCCTCCTTTTTTGCGCCCTGCCTCCATCACCCTGACCCCGGGGTCCAGTGCTTGGGCCTTCTCCT
GGGTCATCTGCGGGGCCCTGCTCTATCGCTCCCGGGGGCACGTCAGGCTCACCATCTGGGCCACCTTCTT
GGTGGTATTCAAAATAATCGGCTTCCCCTACAGGGTGGAAAAATGGCCTTCTACCTGGAGGGGGCCTGCG
CGGTGGAGACCCGGATGATGATGACTGACTACTGGGACTCCTGGGCCTCTTTTCTCCACGTCCACGACCT
CTCCCCCTGGCTCTTTCACGACTTCCCCCCCTGGCTCTTTCACGTCCTCTACCCCGGCGGCCTCCACTAC
CTCCTCGACCCCGGCCTCCACTACCTCCTCGACCCCGGCCTCCACTGCCTCCTCGACCCCGGCCTCCACC
TCCTGCTCCTGCCCCTCCTGCTCCTGCCCCTCCTCCTGCTCCTGCCCCTCCTGCCCCTCCTGCTCCTGCC
CCTCCTGCCCCTCCTGCTCCTGCCCCTCCTGCCCCTCCTGCTCCTGCCCCTCCTGCCCCTCCTCCTGCTC
CTGCCCCTCCTGCCCCTCCTCCTGCTCCTGCCCCTCCTGCCCCTCCTGCTCCTGCCCCTCCTGCCCCTCC
TGCTCCTGCCCCTCCTGCCCCTCCTGCTCCTGCCCCTCCTGCTCCTGCCCCTCCTGCTCCTGCCCCTCCT
GCTCCTGCCCCTCCTGCCCCTCCTGCCCCTCCTCCTGCTCCTGCCCCTCCTGCTCCTGCCCCTCCTGCCC
CTCCTGCCCCTCCTGCTCCTGCCCCTCCTCCTGCTCCTGCCCCTCCTGCCCCTCCTGCCCCTCCTCCTGC
TCCTGCCCCTCCTGCCCCTCCTCCTGCTCCTGCCCCTCCTCCTGCTCCTGCCCCTCCTGCCCCTCCTGCC
CCTCCTCCTGCTCCTGCCCCTCCTGCCCCTCCTCCTGCTCCTGCCCCTCCTCCTGCTCCTGCCCCTCCTG
CCCCTCCTGCCCCTCCTCCTGCTCCTGCCCCTCCTCCTGCTCCTGCCCCTCCTGCCCCTCCTGCCCCTCC
TGCCCCTCCTCCTGCTCCTGCCCCTCCTCCTGCTCCTGCCCCTCCTGCTCCTGCCCCTCCCGCTCCTGCT
CCTGCTCCTGTTCCACCGTGGGTCCCTTTGCAGCCAATGCAACTTGGACGTTTTTGGGGTCTCCGGACAC
CATCTCTATGTCTTGGCCCTGATCCTGAGCCGCCCGGGGCTCCTGGTCTTCCGCCTCCTCGTCCTCGTCC
TCTTCCCCGTCCTCGTCCATGGTTATCACCCCCTCTTCTTTGAGGTCCACTGCCGCCGGAGCCTTCTGGT
CCAGATGTGTCTCCCTTCTCTCCTAGGCCATTTCCAGGTCCTGTACCTGGCCCCTCGTCAGACATGATTC
ACACTAAAAGAGATCAATAGACATCTTTATTAGACGACGCTCAGTGAATACAGGGAGTGCAGACTCCTGC
CCCCTCCAACAGCCCCCCCACCCTCATCCCCTTCATGGTCGCTGTCAGACAGATCCAGGTCTGAAAATTC
CCCATCCTCCGAACCATCCTCGTCCTCATCACCAATTACTCGCAGCCCGGAAAACTCCCGCTGAACATCC
TCAAGATTTGCGTCCTGAGCCTCAAGCCAGGCCTCAAATTCCTCGTCCCCCTTTTTGCTGGACGGTAGGG
ATGGGGATTCTCGGGACCCCTCCTCTTCCTCTTCAAGGTCACCAGACAGAGATGCTACTGGGGCAACGGA
AGAAAAGCTGGGTGCGGCCTGTGAGGATCAGCTTATCGATGATAAGCTGTCAAACATGAGAATTCTTGAA
GACGAAAGGGCCTCGTGATACGCCTATTTTTATAGGTTAATGTCATGATAATAATGGTTTCTTAGACGTC
AGGTGGCACTTTTCGGGGAAATGTGCGCGGAACCCCTATTTGTTTATTTTTCTAAATACATTCAAATATG
TATCCGCTCATGAGACAATAACCCTGATAAATGCTTCAATAATATTGAAAAAGGAAGAGTATGAGTATTC
AACATTTCCGTGTCGCCCTTATTCCCTTTTTTGCGGCATTTTGCCTTCCTGTTTTTGCTCACCCAGAAAC
GCTGGTGAAAGTAAAAGATGCTGAAGATCAGTTGGGTGCACGAGTGGGTTACATCGAACTGGATCTCAAC
AGCGGTAAGATCCTTGAGAGTTTTCGCCCCGAAGAACGTTTTCCAATGATGAGCACTTTTAAAGTTCTGC
TATGTGGCGCGGTATTATCCCGTGTTGACGCCGGGCAAGAGCAACTCGGTCGCCGCATACACTATTCTCA
GAATGACTTGGTTGAGTACTCACCAGTCACAGAAAAGCATCTTACGGATGGCATGACAGTAAGAGAATTA
TGCAGTGCTGCCATAACCATGAGTGATAACACTGCGGCCAACTTACTTCTGACAACGATCGGAGGACCGA
AGGAGCTAACCGCTTTTTTGCACAACATGGGGGATCATGTAACTCGCCTTGATCGTTGGGAACCGGAGCT
GAATGAAGCCATACCAAACGACGAGCGTGACACCACGATGCCTGCAGCAATGGCAACAACGTTGCGCAAA
CTATTAACTGGCGAACTACTTACTCTAGCTTCCCGGCAACAATTAATAGACTGGATGGAGGCGGATAAAG
TTGCAGGACCACTTCTGCGCTCGGCCCTTCCGGCTGGCTGGTTTATTGCTGATAAATCTGGAGCCGGTGA
GCGTGGGTCTCGCGGTATCATTGCAGCACTGGGGCCAGATGGTAAGCCCTCCCGTATCGTAGTTATCTAC
ACGACGGGGAGTCAGGCAACTATGGATGAACGAAATAGACAGATCGCTGAGATAGGTGCCTCACTGATTA
AGCATTGGTAACTGTCAGACCAAGTTTACTCATATATACTTTAGATTGATTTAAAACTTCATTTTTAATT
TAAAAGGATCTAGGTGAAGATCCTTTTTGATAATCTCATGACCAAAATCCCTTAACGTGAGTTTTCGTTC
CACTGAGCGTCAGACCCCGTAGAAAAGATCAAAGGATCTTCTTGAGATCCTTTTTTTCTGCGCGTAATCT
GCTGCTTGCAAACAAAAAAACCACCGCTACCAGCGGTGGTTTGTTTGCCGGATCAAGAGCTACCAACTCT
TTTTCCGAAGGTAACTGGCTTCAGCAGAGCGCAGATACCAAATACTGTCCTTCTAGTGTAGCCGTAGTTA
GGCCACCACTTCAAGAACTCTGTAGCACCGCCTACATACCTCGCTCTGCTAATCCTGTTACCAGTGGCTG
CTGCCAGTGGCGATAAGTCGTGTCTTACCGGGTTGGACTCAAGACGATAGTTACCGGATAAGGCGCAGCG
GTCGGGCTGAACGGGGGGTTCGTGCACACAGCCCAGCTTGGAGCGAACGACCTACACCGAACTGAGATAC
CTACAGCGTGAGCTATGAGAAAGCGCCACGCTTCCCGAAGGGAGAAAGGCGGACAGGTATCCGGTAAGCG
GCAGGGTCGGAACAGGAGAGCGCACGAGGGAGCTTCCAGGGGGAAACGCCTGGTATCTTTATAGTCCTGT
CGGGTTTCGCCACCTCTGACTTGAGCGTCGATTTTTGTGATGCTCGTCAGGGGGGCGGAGCCTATGGAAA
AACGCCAGCAACGCGGCCTTTTTACGGTTCCTGGCCTTTTGCTGGCCTTGAAGCTGTCCCTGATGGTCGT
CATCTACCTGCCTGGACAGCATGGCCTGCAACGCGGGCATCCCGATGCCGCCGGAAGCGAGAAGAATCAT
AATGGGGAAGGCCATCCAGCCTCGCGTCGAACTAGATGATCCGGCTGTGGAATGTGTGTCAGTTAGGGTG
TGGAAAGTCCCCAGGCTCCCCAGCAGGCAGAAGTATGCAAAGCATGCATCTCAATTAGTCAGCAACCAGG
TGTGGAAAGTCCCCAGGCTCCCCAGCAGGCAGAAGTATGCAAAGCATGCATCTCAATTAGTCAGCAACCA
TAGTCCCGCCCCTAACTCCGCCCATCCCGCCCCTAACTCCGCCCAGTTCCGCCCATTCTCCGCCCCATGG
CTGACTAATTTTTTTTATTTATGCAGAGGCCGAGGCCGCCTCGGCCTCTGAGCTATTCCAGAAGTAGTGA
GGAGGCTTTTTTGGAGGGTGACCGCCACGACCGGTGCCGCCACCATCCCCTGACCCACGCCCCTGACCCC
TCACAAGGAGACGACCTTCCATGACCGAGTACAAGCCCACGGTGCGCCTCGCCACCCGCGACGACGTCCC
CCGGGCCGTACGCACCCTCGCCGCCGCGTTCGCCGACTACCCCGCCACGCGCCACACCGTCGACCCCGAC
CGCCACATCGAACGCGTCACCGAGCTGCAAGAACTCTTCCTCACGCGCGTCGGGCTCGACATCGGCAAGG
TGTGGGTCGCGGACGACGGCGCCGCGGTGGCGGTCTGGACCACGCCGGAGAGCGTCGAAGCGGGGGCGGT
GTTCGCCGAGATCGGCCCGCGCATGGCCGAGTTGAGCGGTTCCCGGCTGGCCGCGCAGCAACAGATGGAA
GGCCTCCTGGCGCCGCACCGGCCCAAGGAGCCCGCGTGGTTCCTGGCCACCGTCGGCGTCTCGCCCGACC
ACCAGGGCAAGGGTCTGGGCAGCGCCGTCGTGCTCCCCGGAGTGGAGGCGGCCGAGCGCGCCGGGGTGCC
CGCCTTCCTGGAGACCTCCGCGCCCCGCAACCTCCCCTTCTACGAGCGGCTCGGCTTCACCGTCACCGCC
GACGTCGAGGTGCCCGAAGGACCGCGCACCTGGTGCATGACCCGCAAGCCCGGTGCCTGACGCCCGCCCC
ACGACCCGCAGCGCCCGACCGAAAGGAGCGCACGACCCGGTCCGACGCGGCCCGACGGGTCCGAGGGGGG
TCGACCTCGAAACTTGTTTATTGCAGCTTATAATGGTTACAAATAAAGCAATAGCATCACAAATTTCACA
AATAAAGCATTTTTTTCACTGCATTCTAGTTGTGGTTTGTCCAAACTCATCAATGTATCTTATCATGTCT
GGATCTGATCCGAACCCCTTCCTCGACCAATTCTCATGTTTGACAGCTTATCATCGCAGATCCGGGCAAC
GTTGTTGCCATTGCTCGACCAATTCTCATGTTTGACAGCTTATCATCGCAGATCCGTATGGTGCACTCTC
AGTACAATCTGCTCTGATGCCGCATAGTTAAGCCAGTATCTGCTCCCTGCTTGTGTGTTGGAGGTCGCTG
AGTAGTGCGCGAGCAAAATTTAAGCTACAACAAGGCAAGGCTTGACCGACAATTGCATGAAGAATCTGCT
TAGGGTTAGGCGTTTTGCGCTGCTTCGCGATGTACGGGCCAGATATACGCGTATCTGAGGGGACTAGGGT
GTGTTTAGGCGAAAAGCGGGGCTTCGGTTGTACGCGGTTAGGAGTCCCCTCAGGATATAGTAGTTTCGCT
TTTGCATAGGGAGGGGGAAATGTAGTCTTATGCAATACTCTTGTAGTCTTGCAACATGGTAACGATGAGT
TAGCAACATGCCTTACAAGGAGAGAAAAAGCACCGTGCATGCCGATTGGTGGAAGTAAGGTGGTACGATC
GTGCCTTATTAGGAAGGCAACAGACGGGTCTGACATGGATTGGACGAACCACTGAATTCCGCATTGCAGA
GATATTGTATTTAAGTGCCTAGCTCGATACAATAAACGCCATTTGACCATTCACCACATTGGTGTGCACC
TCCAAGCTGGCCGGGGATCCTCTAGGGCCTCTGAGCTATTCCAGAAGTAGTGAAGAGGCTTTTTTGGAGG
CCTAGGCTTTTGCAAAAAGCTCCGGATCGATCCTGAGAACTTCAGGGTGAGTTTGGGGACCCTTGATTGT
TCTTTCTTTTTCGCTATTGTAAAATTCATGTTATATGGAGGGGGCAAAGTTTTCAGGGTGTTGTTTAGAA
TGGGAAGATGTCCCTTGTATCACCATGGACCCTCATGATAATTTTGTTTCTTTCACTTTCTACTCTGTTG
ACAACCATTGTCTCCTCTTATTTTCTTTTCATTTTCTGTAACTTTTTCGTTAAACTTTAGCTTGCATTTG
TAACGAATTTTTAAATTCACTTTTGTTTATTTGTCAGATTGTAAGTACTTTCTCTAATCACTTTTTTTTC
AAGGCAATCAGGGTATATTATATTGTACTTCAGCACAGTTTTAGAGAACAATTGTTATAATTAAATGATA
AGGTAGAATATTTCTGCATATAAATTCTGGCTGGCGTGGAAATATTCTTATTGGTAGAAACAACTACATC
CTGGTCATCATCCTGCCTTTCTCTTTATGGTTACAATGATATACACTGTTTGAGATGAGGATAAAATACT
CTGAGTCCAAACCGGGCCCCTCTGCTAACCATGTTCATGCCTTCTTCTTTTTCCTACAGCTCCTGGGCAA
CGTGCTGGTTATTGTGCTGTCTCATCATTTTGGCAAAGAATTGTAATACGACTCACTATAGGGCGAATTG
ATATGTCTAGATTAGATAAAAGTAAAGTGATTAACAGCGCATTAGAGCTGCTTAATGAGGTCGGAATCGA
AGGTTTAACAACCCGTAAACTCGCCCAGAAGCTAGGTGTAGAGCAGCCTACATTGTATTGGCATGTAAAA
AATAAGCGGGCTTTGCTCGACGCCTTAGCCATTGAGATGTTAGATAGGCACCATACTCACTTTTGCCCTT
TAGAAGGGGAAAGCTGGCAAGATTTTTTACGTAATAACGCTAAAAGTTTTAGATGTGCTTTACTAAGTCA
TCGCGATGGAGCAAAAGTACATTTAGGTACACGGCCTACAGAAAAACAGTATGAAACTCTCGAAAATCAA
TTAGCCTTTTTATGCCAACAAGGTTTTTCACTAGAGAATGCATTATATGCACTCAGCGCTGTGGGGCATT
TTACTTTAGGTTGCGTATTGGAAGATCAAGAGCATCAAGTCGCTAAAGAAGAAAGGGAAACACCTACTAC
TGATAGTATGCCGCCATTATTACGACAAGCTATCGAATTATTTGATCACCAAGGTGCAGAGCCAGCCTTC
TTATTCGGCCTTGAATTGATCATATGCGGATTAGAAAAACAACTTAAATGTGAAAGTGGGTCCGCGTACA
GCGGATCCCGGGAATTCAGATCTTATTAAAGCAGAACTTGTTTATTGCAGCTTATAATGGTTACAAATAA
AGCAATAGCATCACAAATTTCACAAATAAAGCATTTTTTTCACTGCATTCTAGTTGTGGTTTGTCCAAAC
TCATCAATGTATCTTATCATGTCTGGTCGAATCCATGGCGCAGAACTGGTAGGTATGGAAGATCCGCGTT
GACATTGATTATTGACTAGTTATTAATAGTAATCAATTACGGGGTCATTAGTTCATAGCCCATATATGGA
GTTCCGCGTTACATAACTTACGGTAAATGGCCCGCCTGGCTGACCGCCCAACGACCCCCGCCCATTGACG
TCAATAATGACGTATGTTCCCATAGTAACGCCAATAGGGACTTTCCATTGACGTCAATGGGTGGAGTATT
TACGGTAAACTGCCCACTTGGCAGTACATCAAGTGTATCATATGCCAAGTACGCCCCCTATTGACGTCAA
TGACGGTAAATGGCCCGCCTGGCATTATGCCCAGTACATGACCTTATGGGACTTTCCTACTTGGCAGTAC
ATCTACGTATTAGTCATCGCTATTACCATGGTGATGCGGTTTTGGCAGTACATCAATGGGCGTGGATAGC
GGTTTGACTCACGGGGATTTCCAAGTCTCCACCCCATTGACGTCAATGGGAGTTTGTTTTGGCACCAAAA
TCAACGGGACTTTCCAAAATGTCGTAACAACTCCGCCCCATTGACGCAAATGGGCGGTAGGCGTGTACGG
TGGGAGGTCTATATAAGCAGAGCTCTCCCTATCAGTGATAGAGATCTCCCTATCAGTGATAGAGATCGTC
GACGAGCTCGTTTAGTGAACCGTCAGATCGCCTGGAGACGCCATCCACGCTGTTTTGACCTCCATAGAAG
ACACCGGGACCGATCCAGCCTCCGGACTCTAGCGTTTAAACTTAAGCTTACCACCATGGATTATAAAGAC
GATGATGACAAGCACCACCACCACCACCACGACAAGGATTGTGAAATGAAACGCACCACACTGGACAGCC
CTTTGGGGAAGCTGGAGCTGTCTGGTTGTGAGCAGGGTCTGCACGAAATAATTTTTCTGGGCAAGGGGAC
GTCTGCAGCTGATGCCGTGGAGGTCCCAGCCCCCGCTGCGGTTCTCGGAGGTCCGGAGCCCCTGATGCAG
GCTACAGCCTGGCTGAATGCCTATTTCCACCAGCCCGAGGCTATCGAAGAGTTCCCCGTGCCGGCTCTTC
ACCATCCCGTTTTCCAGCAAGAGTCGTTCACCAGACAGGTGTTATGGAAGCTGCTGAAGGTTGTGAAATT
CGGAGAAGTGATTTCTTACTCTCACTTAGCAGCCCTGGCAGGCAACCCCGCAGCCACGGCAGCAGTGAAG
ACGGCACTGAGTGGCAATCCTGTCCCTATCCTGATCCCGTGCCACAGAGTGGTCCAGGGGGATTTGGATG
TGGGCGGTTACGAGGGTGGACTGGCCGTGAAGGAATGGCTTCTGGCCCATGAAGGCCACCGGTTGGGGAA
GCCAGGCTTGGGATTCGAACTGGAGGTGCTGTTCCAGGGCCCCGGTACCGCCATCACAAGTTTGTACAAA
AAAGCAGGCTTGGAAGGAGTTCGAACCATGGCTGGACGACCCCTCCGCATAGGAGATCAGCTGGTTCTGG
AAGAAGATTATGATGAGACCTACATTCCTAGTGAGCAAGAAATTCTTGAATTTGCCCGGGAGATTGGTAT
TGATCCCATCAAGGAACCAGAACTGATGTGGCTGGCGCGAGAGGGCATCGTGGCCCCACTGCCTGGAGAG
TGGAAACCATGCCAGGACATCACAGGTGACATTTACTATTTCAACTTCGCCAACGGGCAGTCTATGTGGG
ACCATCCATGTGACGAACACTATCGGAGCTTGGTGATCCAAGAGCGGGCAAAGCTGTCAACTTCTGGGGC
CATTAAGAAGAAGAAAAAAAAAAAGGAAAAGAAAGACAAGAAGGACAGAGACCCCCCCAAAAGTTCGCTG
GCCTTGGGTTCCTCATTAGCCCCAGTTCATGTTCCTCTTGGGGGCCTGGCTCCTTTACGAGGTCTTGTGG
ATACCCCACCCTCTGCTCTTCGTGGATCTCAAAGCGTGAGCCTGGGGAGCTCAGTGGAGTCTGGACGTCA
GCTTGGAGAACTCATGCTGCCTTCACAGGGTCTCAAGACCTCTGCTTATACAAAGGGTCTCTTGGGCTCC
ATATATGAGGACAAGACTGCTCTCAGCCTCTTGGGTTTAGGAGAAGAAACCAATGAGGAGGATGAGGAGG
AAAGTGACAACCAGAGTGTCCACAGCTCAAGTGAGCCTCTTAGGAACCTACACCTGGACATTGGGGCACT
GGGGGGTGACTTTGAGTATGAGGAGTCTCTGAGAACAAGCCAGCCAGAGGAGAAGAAGGATGTTTCTCTG
GATTCAGATGCTGCCGGTCCCCCTACTCCCTGCAAGCCCTCCAGCCCAGGTGCAGACAGCAGTCTGAGCA
GTGCTGTTGGCAAAGGGCGACAGGGAAGTGGAGCAAGACCTGGTCTTCCAGAAAAAGAGGAAAATGAGAA
GAGTGAACCTAAGATTTGCAGGAATCTGGTGACCCCCAAGGCAGACCCTACAGGCAGTGAGCCTGCCAAA
GCCTCTGAAAAGGAAGCACCAGAGGACACAGTAGATGCAGGAGAGGAGGGTTCCAGGAGGGAAGAGGCAG
CCAAGGAGCCAAAGAAGAAGGCTTCTGCTCTGGAAGAGGGCAGTTCAGACGCCAGCCAAGAACTGGAAAT
TAGTGAACACATGAAGGAACCACAGCTCTCAGACTCCATAGCTTCTGACCCCAAGTCCTTCCATGGCCTG
GACTTCGGTTTTCGCAGCCGGATCTCGGAGCACCTGCTGGATGTTGATGTGCTTTCCCCAGTCCTGGGTG
GAGCTTGTCGGCAGGCCCAGCAACCACTGGGAATAGAAGACAAGGATGACAGCCAGTCCAGCCAAGATGA
GCTGCAGAGCAAGCAGTCCAAAGGCCTGGAGGAGAGGTTATCTCCTCCACTTCCACACGAGGAGCGGGCC
CAGAGTCCCCCTCGCAGCCTGGCCACTGAAGAAGAGCCTCCCCAGGGCCCCGAGGGGCAGCCCGAGTGGA
AGGAGGCAGAGGAGCTTGGGGAGGACTCTGCAGCCAGCCTCAGCCTGCAGCTGTCCCTCCAGAGGGAGCA
GGCCCCAAGCCCACCTGCTGCCTGTGAGAAGGGCAAGGAGCAGCATTCCCAGGCCGAGGAGCTGGGCCCT
GGGCAGGAAGAGGCAGAGGATCCTGAGGAGAAGGTGGCGGTCAGCCCCACCCCGCCAGTCTCTCCAGAGG
TGCGATCCACAGAGCCTGTGGCTCCCCCAGAGCAGCTCTCAGAGGCTGCACTAAAGGCCATGGAAGAGGC
AGTGGCCCAAGTACTCGAGCAAGACCAGAGGCACCTGCTGGAATCCAAGCAAGAGAAGATGCAGCAACTG
CGGGAGAAGCTGTGCCAAGAGGAGGAAGAGGAGATCCTCCGGCTTCACCAGCAGAAAGAGCAATCTCTCA
GTTCCTTGAGGGAGCGGCTGCAGAAAGCCATTGAGGAGGAGGAGGCCCGGATGAGAGAGGAGGAAAGCCA
GAGGCTATCCTGGCTCCGAGCTCAGGTCCAGTCCAGCACACAAGCAGATGAGGACCAAATCAGGGCTGAG
CAAGAGGCTTCCCTGCAGAAACTGAGAGAAGAGTTGGAGTCTCAACAGAAGGCTGAGAGGGCCAGCTTGG
AACAGAAAAATAGGCAAATGCTGGAGCAGCTCAAGGAAGAGATAGAGGCTTCGGAGAAGAGCGAGCAGGC
TGCCCTGAATGCTGCAAAGGAGAAGGCTCTGCAGCAGCTGAGGGAGCAGCTGGAAGGGGAGAGGAAAGAA
GCTGTGGCAACGCTGGAGAAGGAGCACAGTGCTGAGCTGGAGCGGCTCTGCTCCTCATTGGAGGCCAAGC
ACCGGGAGGTGGTCTCCAGCCTCCAGAAGAAGATACAGGAAGCTCAACAGAAAGAGGAGGCCCAGCTGCA
GAAGTGCCTTGGGCAAGTGGAGCACAGAGTTCACCAGAAGTCTTATCACGTGGCTGGGTATGAGCACGAG
CTCAGCAGTCTCCTGCGAGAGAAGCGCCAGGAAGTGGAAGGGGAGCATGAGAGGAGGTTGGACAAGATGA
AGGAGGAGCACCAGCAAGTGATGGCTAAGGCCAGAGAGCAGTATGAAGCTGAGGAGAGGAAGCAGCGGGC
TGAGCTTCTGGGGCACCTGACCGGAGAGCTGGAGCGCCTGCAGAGGGCCCATGAACGAGAACTGGAGACT
GTGAGGCAGGAGCAACACAAGCGTCTTGAGGACTTGCGGCGCCGGCACAGGGAGCAGGAAAGGAAGCTCC
AGGATTTAGAGTTGGACCTTGAAACCAGAGCTAAAGATGTCAAGGCCAGATTGGCTCTGCTGGAGGTCCA
GGAGGAGACCGCCCGGAGGGAGAAGCAGCAGCTGCTTGATGTGCAGAGGCAGGTTGCTCTGAAGAGTGAG
GAAGCCACAGCCACCCATCAGCAGCTGGAGGAGGCACAGAAGGAGCACACCCACCTGTTGCAGTCAAACC
AGCAGCTCCGAGAAATTCTTGATGAGCTGCAGGCCCGCAAGCTGAAGCTGGAGTCCCAAGTGGATCTGCT
GCAGGCTCAGAGCCAGCAACTGCAGAAACACTTCAGCAGCCTGGAGGCTGAAGCTCAAAAGAAGCAGCAC
CTGTTGAGAGAAGTGACAGTTGAGGAAAATAATGCTTCCCCACATTTTGAGCCAGATCTCCATATTGAGG
ACCTGAGGAAATCCCTTGGAACAAACCAGACCAAAGAGGTGTCTTCTTCTCTCTCCCAGAGCAAGGAGGA
CTTATACTTGGACAGCCTGTCCTCCCACAATGTCTGGCACCTCCTCTCTGCTGAGGGGGTAGCCCTCCGT
AGTGCCAAGGAGTTCCTTGTGCAGCAGACACGCTCCATGCGGAGGCGGCAGACAGCTCTGAAAGCTGCCC
AGCAGCATTGGCGCCATGAGCTGGCCAGTGCGCAGGAGGTGGCCAAAGACCCACCAGGCATCAAGGCCCT
GGAAGATATGCGCAAGAACCTGGAGAAGGAGACCAGGCACCTGGATGAGATGAAGTCGGCCATGCGGAAA
GGCCACAACCTGCTGAAGAAGAAAGAGGAGAAGCTGAATCAGTTGGAGTCCTCTCTTTGGGAAGAGGCCT
CAGATGAGGGCACTCTGGGAGGATCCCCCACCAAGAAGGCAGTAACCTTCGACCTCAGTGACATGGACAG
CCTGAGCAGTGAAAGTTCTGAATCTTTTTCCCCGCCTCACCGTGAGTGGTGGCGGCAGCAGAGGATCGAC
TCAACCCCGAGTCTCACCTCCCGCAAGATCCACGGGCTTAGCCACTCCCTCCGGCAGATCAGCAGCCAGC
TGAGCAGTGTCCTCAGCATCCTGGACAGCCTCAACCCTCAGTCGCCGCCGCCGCTCCTCGCCTCCATGCC
AGCCCAGCTCCCTCCCCGGGACCCTAAGAGCACCCCCACCCCCACCTACTATGGCTCCCTGGCCAGGTTC
TCAGCCTTATCATCTGCTACACCCACGTCCACCCAATGGGCCTGGGATTCAGGGCAGGGGCCCAGGCTCC
CCTCCTCTGTGGCTCAAACGGTGGACGACTTCCTGTTGGAGAAGTGGCGCAAGTATTTTCCATCTGGCAT
CCCGCTGCTCAGCAACAGCCCCACCCCGCTGGAGAGCAGGCTGGGTTACATGTCTGCCAGTGAGCAGCTC
CGGCTCCTACAGCACTCCCATTCGCAAGTCCCTGAGGCGGGCAGCACCACCTTTCAGGGCATAATTGAGG
CCAACCGGAGGTGGCTGGAACGTGTCAAGAATGACCCCAGGTTACCTCTCTTCTCGTCAACACCCAAGCC
AAAAGCTACTTTGAGCCTCCTGCAGCTGGGCCTTGATGAGCACAACAGAGTGAAGGTGTATCGCTTCTAG
CTCGAGTGCGGCCGCAACCCAGCTTTC
Features (pLannotate 1.2.2; 31 found; start..end, strand, type, name):
     85..196     +  polyA_signal   bGH poly(A) signal: bovine growth hormone polyadenylation signal
    737..2526    -  rep_origin     oriP: Epstein-Barr virus oriP replication origin (Yates et al., 2000)
   2527..2745    -  CDS            gL (fragment): GL_EBVB9 - Experimental evidence at protein level: Swiss-Prot protein existence level 1. The heterodimer glycoprotein H-glycoprotein L is required for the fusion of viral and plasma membranes leading to virus entry into the host cell. Acts as a functional inhibitor of gH and maintains gH in an inhibited form. Upon binding to host integrins, gL dissociates from gH leading to activation of the viral fusion glycoproteins gB and gH. Fusion of EBV with B-lymphocytes requires the additional receptor- binding protein gp42, which forms a complex with gH/gL. The heterodimer gH/gL targets also host EPHA
   2828..4755    -  CDS            EBNA1 (fragment): Epstein-Barr nuclear antigen 1, also known as EBNA-1 crucial for latent viral infection, and for episomal amplification of vectors containing the oriP origin (Okita et al., 2013)
   4793..5137    -  CDS            BRRF2_EBVB9 (fragment): Protein inferred from homology: Swiss-Prot protein existence level 3. From Epstein-Barr virus (strain B95-8) (HHV-4) (Human herpesvirus 4).
   5140..5163    -  promoter       tet promoter (fragment): E. coli promoter for tetracycline efflux protein gene
   5276..5380    +  promoter       AmpR promoter: bla
   5381..6241    +  CDS            AmpR: β-lactamase; bla; confers resistance to ampicillin, carbenicillin, and related antibiotics
   6412..7000    +  rep_origin     ori: high-copy-number ColE1/pMB1/pBR322/pUC origin of replication
   7046..7169    -  CDS            TcR (fragment): tetracycline efflux protein; tet; confers resistance to tetracycline
   7207..7504    +  promoter       SV40 promoter: SV40 enhancer and early promoter
   7581..8180    +  CDS            PuroR: puromycin N-acetyltransferase; pac from Streptomyces alboniger; confers resistance to puromycin
   8271..8405    +  polyA_signal   SV40 poly(A) signal: SV40 polyadenylation signal
   8527..8579    -  misc_feature   bom (fragment): basis of mobility region from pBR322
   8710..8803    +  ncRNA          Retro dr1: Accession: RF00214 - Retrovirus direct repeat 1 (dr1)
   8839..9100    +  promoter       RSV promoter: Rous sarcoma virus enhancer/promoter
   9126..9186    +  promoter       SV40 promoter (fragment): SV40 early promoter
   9217..9789    +  intron         β-globin intron: intron from rabbit β-globin gene
   9844..9862    +  promoter       T7 promoter: promoter for bacteriophage T7 RNA polymerase
   9873..10493   +  CDS            tetR: TETR2_ECOLX - Experimental evidence at protein level: Swiss-Prot protein existence level 1. TetR is the repressor of the tetracycline resistance element; its N-terminal region forms a helix-turn-helix structure and binds DNA. Binding of tetracycline to TetR reduces the repressor affinity for the tetracycline resistance gene (tetA) promoter operator sites. From Escherichia coli.
  10535..10656   +  polyA_signal   SV40 poly(A) signal: SV40 polyadenylation signal
  10711..11090   +  enhancer       CMV enhancer: human cytomegalovirus immediate early enhancer
  11091..11294   +  promoter       CMV promoter: human cytomegalovirus (CMV) immediate early promoter
  11296..11315   +  promoter       PLtetO-1 promoter (fragment): modified phage lambda PL promoter with tet operator sites (Lutz and Bujard, 1997)
  11317..11336   +  promoter       PLtetO-1 promoter (fragment): modified phage lambda PL promoter with tet operator sites (Lutz and Bujard, 1997)
  11344..11377   +  promoter       TRE3GV promoter (fragment): 3rd-generation Tet-responsive promoter that can be activated by binding of Tet-On® 3G, optimized for retroviral and lentiviral vectors
  11493..11510   +  CDS            9xHis (fragment): 9xHis affinity tag
  11511..12053   +  CDS            MGMT (fragment): MGMT_HUMAN - Experimental evidence at protein level: Swiss-Prot protein existence level 1. Involved in the cellular defense against the biological effects of O6-methylguanine (O6-MeG) and O4-methylthymine (O4-MeT) in DNA. Repairs the methylated nucleobase in DNA by stoichiometrically transferring the methyl group to a cysteine residue in the enzyme. This is a suicide reaction: the enzyme is irreversibly inactivated. From Homo sapiens (Human).
  12096..12120   +  protein_bind   attB1: mutant version of attB; recombination site for the Gateway® BP reaction BP Clonase™
  12138..16517   +  CDS            CEP164: CE164_HUMAN - Also known as KIAA1052, NPHP15. Experimental evidence at protein level: Swiss-Prot protein existence level 1. Plays a role in microtubule organization and/or maintenance for the formation of primary cilia (PC), a microtubule-based structure that protrudes from the surface of epithelial cells. Plays a critical role in G2/M checkpoint and nuclear divisions. A key player in the DNA damage-activated ATR/ATM signaling cascade since it is required for the proper phosphorylation of H2AX, RPA, CHEK2 and CHEK1. Plays a critical role in chromosome segregation, acting as a mediator required
  16537..14      -  protein_bind   attB2 (across the origin): mutant version of attB; recombination site for the Gateway® BP reaction BP Clonase™
