>Addgene plasmid #136824 | pEBTet-SNAP-Cep164 | addgene full sequence | sequence record 275950 | Addgene NGS Result
TTGTACAAAGTGGTGATGGCAGCTAGCGGCGCGCCCGGCCGCTCGAGTCTAGAGGGCCCGTTTAAACCCG
CTGATCAGCCTCGACTGTGCCTTCTAGTTGCCAGCCATCTGTTGTTTGCCCCTCCCCCGTGCCTTCCTTG
ACCCTGGAAGGTGCCACTCCCACTGTCCTTTCCTAATAAAATGAGGAAATTGCATCGCATTGTCTGAGTA
GGTGTCATTCTATTCTGGGGGGTGGGGTGGGGCAGGACAGCAAGGGGGAGGATTGGGAAGACAATAGCAG
GCTAGAGGATCGATCCCCGCCCCGGACGAACTAAACCTGACTACGACATCTCTGCCCCTTCTTCGCGGGG
CAGTGCATGTAATCCCTTCAGTTGGTTGGTACAACTTGCCAACTGGGCCCTGTTCCACATGTGACACGGG
GGGGGACCAAACACAAAGGGGTTCTCTGACTGTAGTTGACATCCTTATAAATGGATGTGCACATTTGCCA
ACACTGAGTGGCTTTCATCCTGGAGCAGACTTTGCAGTCTGTGGACTGCAACACAACATTGCCTTTATGT
GTAACTCTTGGCTGAAGCTCTTACACCAATGCTGGGGGACATGTACCTCCCAGGGGCCCAGGAAGACTAC
GGGAGGCTACACCAACGTCAATCAGAGGGGCCTGTGTAGCTACCGATAAGCGGACCCTCAAGAGGGCATT
AGCAATAGTGTTTATAAGGCCCCCTTGTTAACCCTAAACGGGTAGCATATGCTTCCCGGGTAGTAGTATA
TACTATCCAGACTAACCCTAATTCAATAGCATATGTTACCCAACGGGAAGCATATGCTATCGAATTAGGG
TTAGTAAAAGGGTCCTAAGGAACAGCGATATCTCCCACCCCATGAGCTGTCACGGTTTTATTTACATGGG
GTCAGGATTCCACGAGGGTAGTGAACCATTTTAGTCACAAGGGCAGTGGCTGAAGATCAAGGAGCGGGCA
GTGAACTCTCCTGAATCTTCGCCTGCTTCTTCATTCTCCTTCGTTTAGCTAATAGAATAACTGCTGAGTT
GTGAACAGTAAGGTGTATGTGAGGTGCTCGAAAACAAGGTTTCAGGTGACGCCCCCAGAATAAAATTTGG
ACGGGGGGTTCAGTGGTGGCATTGTGCTATGACACCAATATAACCCTCACAAACCCCTTGGGCAATAAAT
ACTAGTGTAGGAATGAAACATTCTGAATATCTTTAACAATAGAAATCCATGGGGTGGGGACAAGCCGTAA
AGACTGGATGTCCATCTCACACGAATTTATGGCTATGGGCAACACATAATCCTAGTGCAATATGATACTG
GGGTTATTAAGATGTGTCCCAGGCAGGGACCAAGACAGGTGAACCATGTTGTTACACTCTATTTGTAACA
AGGGGAAAGAGAGTGGACGCCGACAGCAGCGGACTCCACTGGTTGTCTCTAACACCCCCGAAAATTAAAC
GGGGCTCCACGCCAATGGGGCCCATAAACAAAGACAAGTGGCCACTCTTTTTTTTGAAATTGTGGAGTGG
GGGCACGCGTCAGCCCCCACACGCCGCCCTGCGGTTTTGGACTGTAAAATAAGGGTGTAATAACTTGGCT
GATTGTAACCCCGCTAACCACTGCGGTCAAACCACTTGCCCACAAAACCACTAATGGCACCCCGGGGAAT
ACCTGCATAAGTAGGTGGGCGGGCCAAGATAGGGGCGCGATTGCTGCGATCTGGAGGACAAATTACACAC
ACTTGCGCCTGAGCGCCAAGCACAGGGTTGTTGGTCCTCATATTCACGAGGTCGCTGAGAGCACGGTGGG
CTAATGTTGCCATGGGTAGCATATACTACCCAAATATCTGGATAGCATATGCTATCCTAATCTATATCTG
GGTAGCATAGGCTATCCTAATCTATATCTGGGTAGTATATGCTATCCTAATCTGTATCCGGGTAGCATAT
GCTATCCTAATAGAGATTAGGGTAGTATATGCTATCCTAATTTATATCTGGGTAGCATATACTACCCAAA
TATCTGGATAGCATATGCTATCCTAATCTATATCTGGGTAGCATATGCTATCCTAATCTATATCTGGGTA
GCATAGGCTATCCTAATCTATATCTGGGTAGCATATGCTATCCTAATCTATATCTGGGTAGTATATGCTA
TCCTAATTTATATCTGGGTAGCATAGGCTATCCTAATCTATATCTGGGTAGCATATGCTATCCTAATCTA
TATCTGGGTAGTATATGCTATCCTAATCTGTATCCGGGTAGCATATGCTATCCTCATGCATATACAGTCA
GCATATGATACCCAGTAGTAGAGTGGGAGTGCTATCCTTTGCATATGCCGCCACCTCCCAAGGGGGCGTG
AATTTTCGCTGCTTGTCCTTTTCCTGCTGGTTGCTCCCATTCTTAGGTGAATTTAAGGAGGCCAGGCTAA
AGCCGTCGCATGTCTGATTGCTCACCAGGTAAATGTCGCTAATGTTTTCCAACGCGAGAAGGTGTTGAGC
GCGGAGCTGAGTGACGTGACAACATGGGTATGCCCAATTGCCCCATGTTGGGAGGACGAAAATGGTGACA
AGACAGATGGCCAGAAATACACCAACAGCACGCATGATGTCTACTGGGGATTTATTCTTTAGTGCGGGGG
AATACACGGCTTTTAATACGATTGAGGGCGTCTCCTAACAAGTTACATCACTCCTGCCCTTCCTCACCCT
CATCTCCATCACCTCCTTCATCTCCGTCATCTCCGTCATCACCCTCCGCGGCAGCCCCTTCCACCATAGG
TGGAAACCAGGGAGGCAAATCTACTCCATCGTCAAAGCTGCACACAGTCACCCTGATATTGCAGGTAGGA
GCGGGCTTTGTCATAACAAGGTCCTTAATCGCATCCTTCAAAACCTCAGCAAATATATGAGTTTGTAAAA
AGACCATGAAATAACAGACAATGGACTCCCTTAGCGGGCCAGGTTGTGGGCCGGGTCCAGGGGCCATTCC
AAAGGGGAGACGACTCAATGGTGTAAGACGACATTGTGGAATAGCAAGGGCAGTTCCTCGCCTTAGGTTG
TAAAGGGAGGTCTTACTACCTCCATATACGAACACACCGGCGACCCAAGTTCCTTCGTCGGTAGTCCTTT
CTACGTGACTCCTAGCCAGGAGAGCTCTTAAACCTTCTGCAATGTTCTCAAATTTCGGGTTGGAACCTCC
TTGACCACGATGCTTTCCAAACCACCCTCCTTTTTTGCGCCTGCCTCCATCACCCTGACCCCGGGGTCCA
GTGCTTGGGCCTTCTCCTGGGTCATCTGCGGGGCCCTGCTCTATCGCTCCCGGGGGCACGTCAGGCTCAC
CATCTGGGCCACCTTCTTGGTGGTATTCAAAATAATCGGCTTCCCCTACAGGGTGGAAAAATGGCCTTCT
ACCTGGAGGGGGCCTGCGCGGTGGAGACCCGGATGATGATGACTGACTACTGGGACTCCTGGGCCTCTTT
TCTCCACGTCCACGACCTCTCCCCCTGGCTCTTTCACGACTTCCCCCCCTGGCTCTTTCACGTCCTCTAC
CCCGGCGGCCTCCACTACCTCCTCGACCCCGGCCTCCACTACCTCCTCGACCCCGGCCTCCACTGCCTCC
TCGACCCCGGCCTCCACCTCCTGCTCCTGCCCCTCCTGCTCCTGCCCCTCCTCCTGCTCCTGCCCCTCCT
GCCCCTCCTGCTCCTGCCCCTCCTGCCCCTCCTGCTCCTGCCCCTCCTGCCCCTCCTGCTCCTGCCCCTC
CTGCCCCTCCTCCTGCTCCTGCCCCTCCTGCCCCTCCTCCTSCTCCTGCCCCTCCTGCCCCTCCTGCTCC
TGCCCCTCCTGCCCCTCCTGCTCCTGCCCCTCCTGCCCCTCCTGCTCCTGCCCCTCCTGCTCCTGCCCCT
CCTGCTCCTGCCCCTCCTGCTCCTGCCCCTCCTGCCCCTCCTGCCCCTCCTCCTGCTCCTGCCCCTCCTG
CTCCTGCCCCTCCTGCCCCTCCTGCCCCTCCTGCTCCTGCCCCTCCTCCTGCTCCTGCCCCTCCTGCCCC
TCCTGCCCCTCCTCCTGCTCCTGCCCCTCCTGCCCCTCCTCCTGCTCCTGCCCCTCCTCCTGCTCCTGCC
CCTCCTGCCCCTCCTGCCCCTCCTCCTGCTCCTKCCCCTCCTGCCCCTCCTCCTGCTCCTGCCCCTCCTC
CTGCTCCTGCCCCTCCTGCCCCTCCTGCCCCTCCTCCTGCTCCTGCCCCTCCTCCTGCTCCTGCCCCTCC
TGCCCCTCCTGCCCCTCCTGCCCCTCCTCCTGCTCCTGCCCCTCCTCCTGCTCCTGCCCCTCCTGCTCCT
GCCCCTCCCGCTCCTGCTCCTGCTCCTGTTCCACCGTGGGTCCCTTTGCAGCCAATGCAACTTGGACGTT
TTTGGGGTCTCCGGACACCATCTCTATGTCTTGGCCCTGATCCTGAGCCGCCCGGGGCTCCTGGTCTTCC
GCCTCCTCGTCCTCGTCCTCTTCCCCGTCCTCGTCCATGGTTATCACCCCCTCTTCTTTGAGGTCCACTG
CCGCCGGAGCCTTCTGGTCCAGATGTGTCTCCCTTCTCTCCTAGGCCATTTCCAGGTCCTGTACCTGGCC
CCTCGTCAGACATGATTCACACTAAAAGAGATCAATAGACATCTTTATTAGACGACGCTCAGTGAATACA
GGGAGTGCAGACTCCTGCCCCCTCCAACAGCCCCCCCACCCTCATCCCCTTCATGGTCGCTGTCAGACAG
ATCCAGGTCTGAAAATTCCCCATCCTCCGAACCATCCTCGTCCTCATCACCAATTACTCGCAGCCCGGAA
AACTCCCGCTGAACATCCTCAAGATTTGCGTCCTGAGCCTCAAGCCAGGCCTCAAATTCCTCGTCCCCCT
TTTTGCTGGACGGTAGGGATGGGGATTCTCGGGACCCCTCCTCTTCCTCTTCAAGGTCACCAGACAGAGA
TGCTACTGGGGCAACGGAAGAAAAGCTGGGTGCGGCCTGTGAGGATCAGCTTATCGATGATAAGCTGTCA
AACATGAGAATTCTTGAAGACGAAAGGGCCTCGTGATACGCCTATTTTTATAGGTTAATGTCATGATAAT
AATGGTTTCTTAGACGTCAGGTGGCACTTTTCGGGGAAATGTGCGCGGAACCCCTATTTGTTTATTTTTC
TAAATACATTCAAATATGTATCCGCTCATGAGACAATAACCCTGATAAATGCTTCAATAATATTGAAAAA
GGAAGAGTATGAGTATTCAACATTTCCGTGTCGCCCTTATTCCCTTTTTTGCGGCATTTTGCCTTCCTGT
TTTTGCTCACCCAGAAACGCTGGTGAAAGTAAAAGATGCTGAAGATCAGTTGGGTGCACGAGTGGGTTAC
ATCGAACTGGATCTCAACAGCGGTAAGATCCTTGAGAGTTTTCGCCCCGAAGAACGTTTTCCAATGATGA
GCACTTTTAAAGTTCTGCTATGTGGCGCGGTATTATCCCGTGTTGACGCCGGGCAAGAGCAACTCGGTCG
CCGCATACACTATTCTCAGAATGACTTGGTTGAGTACTCACCAGTCACAGAAAAGCATCTTACGGATGGC
ATGACAGTAAGAGAATTATGCAGTGCTGCCATAACCATGAGTGATAACACTGCGGCCAACTTACTTCTGA
CAACGATCGGAGGACCGAAGGAGCTAACCGCTTTTTTGCACAACATGGGGGATCATGTAACTCGCCTTGA
TCGTTGGGAACCGGAGCTGAATGAAGCCATACCAAACGACGAGCGTGACACCACGATGCCTGCAGCAATG
GCAACAACGTTGCGCAAACTATTAACTGGCGAACTACTTACTCTAGCTTCCCGGCAACAATTAATAGACT
GGATGGAGGCGGATAAAGTTGCAGGACCACTTCTGCGCTCGGCCCTTCCGGCTGGCTGGTTTATTGCTGA
TAAATCTGGAGCCGGTGAGCGTGGGTCTCGCGGTATCATTGCAGCACTGGGGCCAGATGGTAAGCCCTCC
CGTATCGTAGTTATCTACACGACGGGGAGTCAGGCAACTATGGATGAACGAAATAGACAGATCGCTGAGA
TAGGTGCCTCACTGATTAAGCATTGGTAACTGTCAGACCAAGTTTACTCATATATACTTTAGATTGATTT
AAAACTTCATTTTTAATTTAAAAGGATCTAGGTGAAGATCCTTTTTGATAATCTCATGACCAAAATCCCT
TAACGTGAGTTTTCGTTCCACTGAGCGTCAGACCCCGTAGAAAAGATCAAAGGATCTTCTTGAGATCCTT
TTTTTCTGCGCGTAATCTGCTGCTTGCAAACAAAAAAACCACCGCTACCAGCGGTGGTTTGTTTGCCGGA
TCAAGAGCTACCAACTCTTTTTCCGAAGGTAACTGGCTTCAGCAGAGCGCAGATACCAAATACTGTCCTT
CTAGTGTAGCCGTAGTTAGGCCACCACTTCAAGAACTCTGTAGCACCGCCTACATACCTCGCTCTGCTAA
TCCTGTTACCAGTGGCTGCTGCCAGTGGCGATAAGTCGTGTCTTACCGGGTTGGACTCAAGACGATAGTT
ACCGGATAAGGCGCAGCGGTCGGGCTGAACGGGGGGTTCGTGCACACAGCCCAGCTTGGAGCGAACGACC
TACACCGAACTGAGATACCTACAGCGTGAGCTATGAGAAAGCGCCACGCTTCCCGAAGGGAGAAAGGCGG
ACAGGTATCCGGTAAGCGGCAGGGTCGGAACAGGAGAGCGCACGAGGGAGCTTCCAGGGGGAAACGCCTG
GTATCTTTATAGTCCTGTCGGGTTTCGCCACCTCTGACTTGAGCGTCGATTTTTGTGATGCTCGTCAGGG
GGGCGGAGCCTATGGAAAAACGCCAGCAACGCGGCCTTTTTACGGTTCCTGGCCTTTTGCTGGCCTTGAA
GCTGTCCCTGATGGTCGTCATCTACCTGCCTGGACAGCATGGCCTGCAACGCGGGCATCCCGATGCCGCC
GGAAGCGAGAAGAATCATAATGGGGAAGGCCATCCAGCCTCGCGTCGAACTAGATGATCCGGCTGTGGAA
TGTGTGTCAGTTAGGGTGTGGAAAGTCCCCAGGCTCCCCAGCAGGCAGAAGTATGCAAAGCATGCATCTC
AATTAGTCAGCAACCAGGTGTGGAAAGTCCCCAGGCTCCCCAGCAGGCAGAAGTATGCAAAGCATGCATC
TCAATTAGTCAGCAACCATAGTCCCGCCCCTAACTCCGCCCATCCCGCCCCTAACTCCGCCCAGTTCCGC
CCATTCTCCGCCCCATGGCTGACTAATTTTTTTTATTTATGCAGAGGCCGAGGCCGCCTCGGCCTCTGAG
CTATTCCAGAAGTAGTGAGGAGGCTTTTTTGGAGGGTGACCGCCACGACCGGTGCCGCCACCATCCCCTG
ACCCACGCCCCTGACCCCTCACAAGGAGACGACCTTCCATGACCGAGTACAAGCCCACGGTGCGCCTCGC
CACCCGCGACGACGTCCCCCGGGCCGTACGCACCCTCGCCGCCGCGTTCGCCGACTACCCCGCCACGCGC
CACACCGTCGACCCCGACCGCCACATCGAACGCGTCACCGAGCTGCAAGAACTCTTCCTCACGCGCGTCG
GGCTCGACATCGGCAAGGTGTGGGTCGCGGACGACGGCGCCGCGGTGGCGGTCTGGACCACGCCGGAGAG
CGTCGAAGCGGGGGCGGTGTTCGCCGAGATCGGCCCGCGCATGGCCGAGTTGAGCGGTTCCCGGCTGGCC
GCGCAGCAACAGATGGAAGGCCTCCTGGCGCCGCACCGGCCCAAGGAGCCCGCGTGGTTCCTGGCCACCG
TCGGCGTCTCGCCCGACCACCAGGGCAAGGGTCTGGGCAGCGCCGTCGTGCTCCCCGGAGTGGAGGCGGC
CGAGCGCGCCGGGGTGCCCGCCTTCCTGGAGACCTCCGCGCCCCGCAACCTCCCCTTCTACGAGCGGCTC
GGCTTCACCGTCACCGCCGACGTCGAGGTGCCCGAAGGACCGCGCACCTGGTGCATGACCCGCAAGCCCG
GTGCCTGACGCCCGCCCCACGACCCGCAGCGCCCGACCGAAAGGAGCGCACGACCCGGTCCGACGCGGCC
CGACGGGTCCGAGGGGGGTCGACCTCGAAACTTGTTTATTGCAGCTTATAATGGTTACAAATAAAGCAAT
AGCATCACAAATTTCACAAATAAAGCATTTTTTTCACTGCATTCTAGTTGTGGTTTGTCCAAACTCATCA
ATGTATCTTATCATGTCTGGATCTGATCCGAACCCCTTCCTCGACCAATTCTCATGTTTGACAGCTTATC
ATCGCAGATCCGGGCAACGTTGTTGCCATTGCTCGACCAATTCTCATGTTTGACAGCTTATCATCGCAGA
TCCGTATGGTGCACTCTCAGTACAATCTGCTCTGATGCCGCATAGTTAAGCCAGTATCTGCTCCCTGCTT
GTGTGTTGGAGGTCGCTGAGTAGTGCGCGAGCAAAATTTAAGCTACAACAAGGCAAGGCTTGACCGACAA
TTGCATGAAGAATCTGCTTAGGGTTAGGCGTTTTGCGCTGCTTCGCGATGTACGGGCCAGATATACGCGT
ATCTGAGGGGACTAGGGTGTGTTTAGGCGAAAAGCGGGGCTTCGGTTGTACGCGGTTAGGAGTCCCCTCA
GGATATAGTAGTTTCGCTTTTGCATAGGGAGGGGGAAATGTAGTCTTATGCAATACTCTTGTAGTCTTGC
AACATGGTAACGATGAGTTAGCAACATGCCTTACAAGGAGAGAAAAAGCACCGTGCATGCCGATTGGTGG
AAGTAAGGTGGTACGATCGTGCCTTATTAGGAAGGCAACAGACGGGTCTGACATGGATTGGACGAACCAC
TGAATTCCGCATTGCAGAGATATTGTATTTAAGTGCCTAGCTCGATACAATAAACGCCATTTGACCATTC
ACCACATTGGTGTGCACCTCCAAGCTGGCCGGGGATCCTCTAGGGCCTCTGAGCTATTCCAGAAGTAGTG
AAGAGGCTTTTTTGGAGGCCTAGGCTTTTGCAAAAAGCTCCGGATCGATCCTGAGAACTTCAGGGTGAGT
TTGGGGACCCTTGATTGTTCTTTCTTTTTCGCTATTGTAAAATTCATGTTATATGGAGGGGGCAAAGTTT
TCAGGGTGTTGTTTAGAATGGGAAGATGTCCCTTGTATCACCATGGACCCTCATGATAATTTTGTTTCTT
TCACTTTCTACTCTGTTGACAACCATTGTCTCCTCTTATTTTCTTTTCATTTTCTGTAACTTTTTCGTTA
AACTTTAGCTTGCATTTGTAACGAATTTTTAAATTCACTTTTGTTTATTTGTCAGATTGTAAGTACTTTC
TCTAATCACTTTTTTTTCAAGGCAATCAGGGTATATTATATTGTACTTCAGCACAGTTTTAGAGAACAAT
TGTTATAATTAAATGATAAGGTAGAATATTTCTGCATATAAATTCTGGCTGGCGTGGAAATATTCTTATT
GGTAGAAACAACTACATCCTGGTCATCATCCTGCCTTTCTCTTTATGGTTACAATGATATACACTGTTTG
AGATGAGGATAAAATACTCTGAGTCCAAACCGGGCCCCTCTGCTAACCATGTTCATGCCTTCTTCTTTTT
CCTACAGCTCCTGGGCAACGTGCTGGTTATTGTGCTGTCTCATCATTTTGGCAAAGAATTGTAATACGAC
TCACTATAGGGCGAATTGATATGTCTAGATTAGATAAAAGTAAAGTGATTAACAGCGCATTAGAGCTGCT
TAATGAGGTCGGAATCGAAGGTTTAACAACCCGTAAACTCGCCCAGAAGCTAGGTGTAGAGCAGCCTACA
TTGTATTGGCATGTAAAAAATAAGCGGGCTTTGCTCGACGCCTTAGCCATTGAGATGTTAGATAGGCACC
ATACTCACTTTTGCCCTTTAGAAGGGGAAAGCTGGCAAGATTTTTTACGTAATAACGCTAAAAGTTTTAG
ATGTGCTTTACTAAGTCATCGCGATGGAGCAAAAGTACATTTAGGTACACGGCCTACAGAAAAACAGTAT
GAAACTCTCGAAAATCAATTAGCCTTTTTATGCCAACAAGGTTTTTCACTAGAGAATGCATTATATGCAC
TCAGCGCTGTGGGGCATTTTACTTTAGGTTGCGTATTGGAAGATCAAGAGCATCAAGTCGCTAAAGAAGA
AAGGGAAACACCTACTACTGATAGTATGCCGCCATTATTACGACAAGCTATCGAATTATTTGATCACCAA
GGTGCAGAGCCAGCCTTCTTATTCGGCCTTGAATTGATCATATGCGGATTAGAAAAACAACTTAAATGTG
AAAGTGGGTCCGCGTACAGCGGATCCCGGGAATTCAGATCTTATTAAAGCAGAACTTGTTTATTGCAGCT
TATAATGGTTACAAATAAAGCAATAGCATCACAAATTTCACAAATAAAGCATTTTTTTCACTGCATTCTA
GTTGTGGTTTGTCCAAACTCATCAATGTATCTTATCATGTCTGGTCGAATCCATGGCGCAGAACTGGTAG
GTATGGAAGATCCGCGTTGACATTGATTATTGACTAGTTATTAATAGTAATCAATTACGGGGTCATTAGT
TCATAGCCCATATATGGAGTTCCGCGTTACATAACTTACGGTAAATGGCCCGCCTGGCTGACCGCCCAAC
GACCCCCGCCCATTGACGTCAATAATGACGTATGTTCCCATAGTAACGCCAATAGGGACTTTCCATTGAC
GTCAATGGGTGGAGTATTTACGGTAAACTGCCCACTTGGCAGTACATCAAGTGTATCATATGCCAAGTAC
GCCCCCTATTGACGTCAATGACGGTAAATGGCCCGCCTGGCATTATGCCCAGTACATGACCTTATGGGAC
TTTCCTACTTGGCAGTACATCTACGTATTAGTCATCGCTATTACCATGGTGATGCGGTTTTGGCAGTACA
TCAATGGGCGTGGATAGCGGTTTGACTCACGGGGATTTCCAAGTCTCCACCCCATTGACGTCAATGGGAG
TTTGTTTTGGCACCAAAATCAACGGGACTTTCCAAAATGTCGTAACAACTCCGCCCCATTGACGCAAATG
GGCGGTAGGCGTGTACGGTGGGAGGTCTATATAAGCAGAGCTCTCCCTATCAGTGATAGAGATCTCCCTA
TCAGTGATAGAGATCGTCGACGAGCTCGTTTAGTGAACCGTCAGATCGCCTGGAGACGCCATCCACGCTG
TTTTGACCTCCATAGAAGACACCGGGACCGATCCAGCCTCCGGACTCTAGCGTTTAAACTTAAGCTTACC
ACCATGGATTATAAAGACGATGATGACAAGCACCACCACCACCACCACGACAAGGATTGTGAAATGAAAC
GCACCACACTGGACAGCCCTTTGGGGAAGCTGGAGCTGTCTGGTTGTGAGCAGGGTCTGCACGAAATAAT
TTTTCTGGGCAAGGGGACGTCTGCAGCTGATGCCGTGGAGGTCCCAGCCCCCGCTGCGGTTCTCGGAGGT
CCGGAGCCCCTGATGCAGGCTACAGCCTGGCTGAATGCCTATTTCCACCAGCCCGAGGCTATCGAAGAGT
TCCCCGTGCCGGCTCTTCACCATCCCGTTTTCCAGCAAGAGTCGTTCACCAGACAGGTGTTATGGAAGCT
GCTGAAGGTTGTGAAATTCGGAGAAGTGATTTCTTACTCTCACTTAGCAGCCCTGGCAGGCAACCCCGCA
GCCACGGCAGCAGTGAAGACGGCACTGAGTGGCAATCCTGTCCCTATCCTGATCCCGTGCCACAGAGTGG
TCCAGGGGGATTTGGATGTGGGCGGTTACGAGGGTGGACTGGCCGTGAAGGAATGGCTTCTGGCCCATGA
AGGCCACCGGTTGGGGAAGCCAGGCTTGGGATTCGAACTGGAGGTGCTGTTCCAGGGCCCCGGTACCGCC
ATCACAAGTTTGTACAAAAAAGCAGGCTTGGAAGGAGTTCGAACCATGGCTGGACGACCCCTCCGCATAG
GAGATCAGCTGGTTCTGGAAGAAGATTATGATGAGACCTACATTCCTAGTGAGCAAGAAATTCTTGAATT
TGCCCGGGAGATTGGTATTGATCCCATCAAGGAACCAGAACTGATGTGGCTGGCGCGAGAGGGCATCGTG
GCCCCACTGCCTGGAGAGTGGAAACCATGCCAGGACATCACAGGTGACATTTACTATTTCAACTTCGCCA
ACGGGCAGTCTATGTGGGACCATCCATGTGACGAACACTATCGGAGCTTGGTGATCCAAGAGCGGGCAAA
GCTGTCAACTTCTGGGGCCATTAAGAAGAAGAAAAAAAAAAAGGAAAAGAAAGACAAGAAGGACAGAGAC
CCCCCCAAAAGTTCGCTGGCCTTGGGTTCCTCATTAGCCCCAGTTCATGTTCCTCTTGGGGGCCTGGCTC
CTTTACGAGGTCTTGTGGATACCCCACCCTCTGCTCTTCGTGGATCTCAAAGCGTGAGCCTGGGGAGCTC
AGTGGAGTCTGGACGTCAGCTTGGAGAACTCATGCTGCCTTCACAGGGTCTCAAGACCTCTGCTTATACA
AAGGGTCTCTTGGGCTCCATATATGAGGACAAGACTGCTCTCAGCCTCTTGGGTTTAGGAGAAGAAACCA
ATGAGGAGGATGAGGAGGAAAGTGACAACCAGAGTGTCCACAGCTCAAGTGAGCCTCTTAGGAACCTACA
CCTGGACATTGGGGCACTGGGGGGTGACTTTGAGTATGAGGAGTCTCTGAGAACAAGCCAGCCAGAGGAG
AAGAAGGATGTTTCTCTGGATTCAGATGCTGCCGGTCCCCCTACTCCCTGCAAGCCCTCCAGCCCAGGTG
CAGACAGCAGTCTGAGCAGTGCTGTTGGCAAAGGGCGACAGGGAAGTGGAGCAAGACCTGGTCTTCCAGA
AAAAGAGGAAAATGAGAAGAGTGAACCTAAGATTTGCAGGAATCTGGTGACCCCCAAGGCAGACCCTACA
GGCAGTGAGCCTGCCAAAGCCTCTGAAAAGGAAGCACCAGAGGACACAGTAGATGCAGGAGAGGAGGGTT
CCAGGAGGGAAGAGGCAGCCAAGGAGCCAAAGAAGAAGGCTTCTGCTCTGGAAGAGGGCAGTTCAGACGC
CAGCCAAGAACTGGAAATTAGTGAACACATGAAGGAACCACAGCTCTCAGACTCCATAGCTTCTGACCCC
AAGTCCTTCCATGGCCTGGACTTCGGTTTTCGCAGCCGGATCTCGGAGCACCTGCTGGATGTTGATGTGC
TTTCCCCAGTCCTGGGTGGAGCTTGTCGGCAGGCCCAGCAACCACTGGGAATAGAAGACAAGGATGACAG
CCAGTCCAGCCAAGATGAGCTGCAGAGCAAGCAGTCCAAAGGCCTGGAGGAGAGGTTATCTCCTCCACTT
CCACACGAGGAGCGGGCCCAGAGTCCCCCTCGCAGCCTGGCCACTGAAGAAGAGCCTCCCCAGGGCCCCG
AGGGGCAGCCCGAGTGGAAGGAGGCAGAGGAGCTTGGGGAGGACTCTGCAGCCAGCCTCAGCCTGCAGCT
GTCCCTCCAGAGGGAGCAGGCCCCAAGCCCACCTGCTGCCTGTGAGAAGGGCAAGGAGCAGCATTCCCAG
GCCGAGGAGCTGGGCCCTGGGCAGGAAGAGGCAGAGGATCCTGAGGAGAAGGTGGCGGTCAGCCCCACCC
CGCCAGTCTCTCCAGAGGTGCGATCCACAGAGCCTGTGGCTCCCCCAGAGCAGCTCTCAGAGGCTGCACT
AAAGGCCATGGAAGAGGCAGTGGCCCAAGTACTCGAGCAAGACCAGAGGCACCTGCTGGAATCCAAGCAA
GAGAAGATGCAGCAACTGCGGGAGAAGCTGTGCCAAGAGGAGGAAGAGGAGATCCTCCGGCTTCACCAGC
AGAAAGAGCAATCTCTCAGTTCCTTGAGGGAGCGGCTGCAGAAAGCCATTGAGGAGGAGGAGGCCCGGAT
GAGAGAGGAGGAAAGCCAGAGGCTATCCTGGCTCCGAGCTCAGGTCCAGTCCAGCACACAAGCAGATGAG
GACCAAATCAGGGCTGAGCAAGAGGCTTCCCTGCAGAAACTGAGAGAAGAGTTGGAGTCTCAACAGAAGG
CTGAGAGGGCCAGCTTGGAACAGAAAAATAGGCAAATGCTGGAGCAGCTCAAGGAAGAGATAGAGGCTTC
GGAGAAGAGCGAGCAGGCTGCCCTGAATGCTGCAAAGGAGAAGGCTCTGCAGCAGCTGAGGGAGCAGCTG
GAAGGGGAGAGGAAAGAAGCTGTGGCAACGCTGGAGAAGGAGCACAGTGCTGAGCTGGAGCGGCTCTGCT
CCTCATTGGAGGCCAAGCACCGGGAGGTGGTCTCCAGCCTCCAGAAGAAGATACAGGAAGCTCAACAGAA
AGAGGAGGCCCAGCTGCAGAAGTGCCTTGGGCAAGTGGAGCACAGAGTTCACCAGAAGTCTTATCACGTG
GCTGGGTATGAGCACGAGCTCAGCAGTCTCCTGCGAGAGAAGCGCCAGGAAGTGGAAGGGGAGCATGAGA
GGAGGTTGGACAAGATGAAGGAGGAGCACCAGCAAGTGATGGCTAAGGCCAGAGAGCAGTATGAAGCTGA
GGAGAGGAAGCAGCGGGCTGAGCTTCTGGGGCACCTGACCGGAGAGCTGGAGCGCCTGCAGAGGGCCCAT
GAACGAGAACTGGAGACTGTGAGGCAGGAGCAACACAAGCGTCTTGAGGACTTGCGGCGCCGGCACAGGG
AGCAGGAAAGGAAGCTCCAGGATTTAGAGTTGGACCTTGAAACCAGAGCTAAAGATGTCAAGGCCAGATT
GGCTCTGCTGGAGGTCCAGGAGGAGACCGCCCGGAGGGAGAAGCAGCAGCTGCTTGATGTGCAGAGGCAG
GTTGCTCTGAAGAGTGAGGAAGCCACAGCCACCCATCAGCAGCTGGAGGAGGCACAGAAGGAGCACACCC
ACCTGTTGCAGTCAAACCAGCAGCTCCGAGAAATTCTTGATGAGCTGCAGGCCCGCAAGCTGAAGCTGGA
GTCCCAAGTGGATCTGCTGCAGGCTCAGAGCCAGCAACTGCAGAAACACTTCAGCAGCCTGGAGGCTGAA
GCTCAAAAGAAGCAGCACCTGTTGAGAGAAGTGACAGTTGAGGAAAATAATGCTTCCCCACATTTTGAGC
CAGATCTCCATATTGAGGACCTGAGGAAATCCCTTGGAACAAACCAGACCAAAGAGGTGTCTTCTTCTCT
CTCCCAGAGCAAGGAGGACTTATACTTGGACAGCCTGTCCTCCCACAATGTCTGGCACCTCCTCTCTGCT
GAGGGGGTAGCCCTCCGTAGTGCCAAGGAGTTCCTTGTGCAGCAGACACGCTCCATGCGGAGGCGGCAGA
CAGCTCTGAAAGCTGCCCAGCAGCATTGGCGCCATGAGCTGGCCAGTGCGCAGGAGGTGGCCAAAGACCC
ACCAGGCATCAAGGCCCTGGAAGATATGCGCAAGAACCTGGAGAAGGAGACCAGGCACCTGGATGAGATG
AAGTCGGCCATGCGGAAAGGCCACAACCTGCTGAAGAAGAAAGAGGAGAAGCTGAATCAGTTGGAGTCCT
CTCTTTGGGAAGAGGCCTCAGATGAGGGCACTCTGGGAGGATCCCCCACCAAGAAGGCAGTAACCTTCGA
CCTCAGTGACATGGACAGCCTGAGCAGTGAAAGTTCTGAATCTTTTTCCCCGCCTCACCGTGAGTGGTGG
CGGCAGCAGAGGATCGACTCAACCCCGAGTCTCACCTCCCGCAAGATCCACGGGCTTAGCCACTCCCTCC
GGCAGATCAGCAGCCAGCTGAGCAGTGTCCTCAGCATCCTGGACAGCCTCAACCCTCAGTCGCCGCCGCC
GCTCCTCGCCTCCATGCCAGCCCAGCTCCCTCCCCGGGACCCTAAGAGCACCCCCACCCCCACCTACTAT
GGCTCCCTGGCCAGGTTCTCAGCCTTATCATCTGCTACACCCACGTCCACCCAATGGGCCTGGGATTCAG
GGCAGGGGCCCAGGCTCCCCTCCTCTGTGGCTCAAACGGTGGACGACTTCCTGTTGGAGAAGTGGCGCAA
GTATTTTCCATCTGGCATCCCGCTGCTCAGCAACAGCCCCACCCCGCTGGAGAGCAGGCTGGGTTACATG
TCTGCCAGTGAGCAGCTCCGGCTCCTACAGCACTCCCATTCGCAAGTCCCTGAGGCGGGCAGCACCACCT
TTCAGGGCATAATTGAGGCCAACCGGAGGTGGCTGGAACGTGTCAAGAATGACCCCAGGTTACCTCTCTT
CTCGTCAACACCCAAGCCAAAAGCTACTTTGAGCCTCCTGCAGCTGGGCCTTGATGAGCACAACAGAGTG
AAGGTGTATCGCTTCTAGCTCGAGTGCGGCCGCAACCCAGCTTTC
Features (pLannotate 1.2.2; 31 found; start..end, strand, type, name):
     85..196     +  polyA_signal   bGH poly(A) signal: bovine growth hormone polyadenylation signal
    737..2294    -  rep_origin     oriP (fragment): Epstein-Barr virus oriP replication origin (Yates et al., 2000)
   2407..2625    -  CDS            gL (fragment): GL_EBVB9 - Experimental evidence at protein level: Swiss-Prot protein existence level 1. The heterodimer glycoprotein H-glycoprotein L is required for the fusion of viral and plasma membranes leading to virus entry into the host cell. Acts as a functional inhibitor of gH and maintains gH in an inhibited form. Upon binding to host integrins, gL dissociates from gH leading to activation of the viral fusion glycoproteins gB and gH. Fusion of EBV with B-lymphocytes requires the additional receptor- binding protein gp42, which forms a complex with gH/gL. The heterodimer gH/gL targets also host EPHA
   2708..4633    -  CDS            EBNA1: Epstein-Barr nuclear antigen 1, also known as EBNA-1 crucial for latent viral infection, and for episomal amplification of vectors containing the oriP origin (Okita et al., 2013)
   4671..5015    -  CDS            BRRF2_EBVB9 (fragment): Protein inferred from homology: Swiss-Prot protein existence level 3. From Epstein-Barr virus (strain B95-8) (HHV-4) (Human herpesvirus 4).
   5018..5041    -  promoter       tet promoter (fragment): E. coli promoter for tetracycline efflux protein gene
   5154..5258    +  promoter       AmpR promoter: bla
   5259..6119    +  CDS            AmpR: β-lactamase; bla; confers resistance to ampicillin, carbenicillin, and related antibiotics
   6290..6878    +  rep_origin     ori: high-copy-number ColE1/pMB1/pBR322/pUC origin of replication
   6924..7047    -  CDS            TcR (fragment): tetracycline efflux protein; tet; confers resistance to tetracycline
   7085..7382    +  promoter       SV40 promoter: SV40 enhancer and early promoter
   7459..8058    +  CDS            PuroR: puromycin N-acetyltransferase; pac from Streptomyces alboniger; confers resistance to puromycin
   8149..8283    +  polyA_signal   SV40 poly(A) signal: SV40 polyadenylation signal
   8405..8457    -  misc_feature   bom (fragment): basis of mobility region from pBR322
   8588..8681    +  ncRNA          Retro dr1: Accession: RF00214 - Retrovirus direct repeat 1 (dr1)
   8717..8978    +  promoter       RSV promoter: Rous sarcoma virus enhancer/promoter
   9004..9064    +  promoter       SV40 promoter (fragment): SV40 early promoter
   9095..9667    +  intron         β-globin intron: intron from rabbit β-globin gene
   9722..9740    +  promoter       T7 promoter: promoter for bacteriophage T7 RNA polymerase
   9751..10371   +  CDS            tetR: TETR2_ECOLX - Experimental evidence at protein level: Swiss-Prot protein existence level 1. TetR is the repressor of the tetracycline resistance element; its N-terminal region forms a helix-turn-helix structure and binds DNA. Binding of tetracycline to TetR reduces the repressor affinity for the tetracycline resistance gene (tetA) promoter operator sites. From Escherichia coli.
  10413..10534   +  polyA_signal   SV40 poly(A) signal: SV40 polyadenylation signal
  10589..10968   +  enhancer       CMV enhancer: human cytomegalovirus immediate early enhancer
  10969..11172   +  promoter       CMV promoter: human cytomegalovirus (CMV) immediate early promoter
  11174..11193   +  promoter       PLtetO-1 promoter (fragment): modified phage lambda PL promoter with tet operator sites (Lutz and Bujard, 1997)
  11195..11214   +  promoter       PLtetO-1 promoter (fragment): modified phage lambda PL promoter with tet operator sites (Lutz and Bujard, 1997)
  11222..11255   +  promoter       TRE3GV promoter (fragment): 3rd-generation Tet-responsive promoter that can be activated by binding of Tet-On® 3G, optimized for retroviral and lentiviral vectors
  11371..11388   +  CDS            9xHis (fragment): 9xHis affinity tag
  11389..11931   +  CDS            MGMT (fragment): MGMT_HUMAN - Experimental evidence at protein level: Swiss-Prot protein existence level 1. Involved in the cellular defense against the biological effects of O6-methylguanine (O6-MeG) and O4-methylthymine (O4-MeT) in DNA. Repairs the methylated nucleobase in DNA by stoichiometrically transferring the methyl group to a cysteine residue in the enzyme. This is a suicide reaction: the enzyme is irreversibly inactivated. From Homo sapiens (Human).
  11974..11998   +  protein_bind   attB1: mutant version of attB; recombination site for the Gateway® BP reaction BP Clonase™
  12016..16395   +  CDS            CEP164: CE164_HUMAN - Also known as KIAA1052, NPHP15. Experimental evidence at protein level: Swiss-Prot protein existence level 1. Plays a role in microtubule organization and/or maintenance for the formation of primary cilia (PC), a microtubule-based structure that protrudes from the surface of epithelial cells. Plays a critical role in G2/M checkpoint and nuclear divisions. A key player in the DNA damage-activated ATR/ATM signaling cascade since it is required for the proper phosphorylation of H2AX, RPA, CHEK2 and CHEK1. Plays a critical role in chromosome segregation, acting as a mediator required
  16415..14      -  protein_bind   attB2 (across the origin): mutant version of attB; recombination site for the Gateway® BP reaction BP Clonase™
