[The description below was written by a language model from this plasmid's Addgene catalogue record and pLannotate feature annotations shown in this document.]
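Description:
pEBTet-SNAP-Cep164 is an episomal, tetracycline-inducible mammalian expression plasmid built on the pEBTet backbone. It is propagated in E. coli through a high-copy ColE1/pUC-type origin with ampicillin resistance. In mammalian cells it carries the Epstein-Barr virus oriP origin together with an EBNA1 coding sequence, a pairing that allows the plasmid to replicate and be retained extrachromosomally in permissive (typically primate) cells. Transfected populations are selected with puromycin, using a PuroR cassette driven by the SV40 enhancer/early promoter and ended by an SV40 polyadenylation signal. Short fragments of EBV genes, pBR322 tetracycline-resistance sequences and bom appear to be backbone remnants.

The payload is human CEP164, a centrosomal protein involved in primary cilium formation, fused at its N-terminus to SNAP-tag. The annotation software labels the SNAP-tag as an MGMT fragment because it is an engineered derivative of that alkyltransferase. A His tag lies immediately upstream of SNAP; the catalogue also lists a FLAG tag, which the feature tables do not annotate. The CEP164 reading frame was inserted by Gateway recombination and is flanked by attB1 and attB2, followed by a bGH polyadenylation signal. Expression comes from a CMV enhancer/promoter carrying two tet operator sites. A separate cassette (RSV promoter region, β-globin intron, tetR, SV40 poly(A)) supplies the Tet repressor, so transcription should stay repressed until tetracycline or doxycycline is added.

The construct is used for regulated expression of SNAP-Cep164, which can be covalently labelled with benzylguanine-based probes; the associated publication applied selective chemical crosslinking to study centrosomal protein complexes. The sequenced record is about 120 bp shorter than the depositor's sequence, with the difference lying in the oriP region.
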