Addgene plasmid #136824: pEBTet-SNAP-Cep164
Purpose: Mammalian expression of the centrosomal protein Cep164 N-terminally fused to SNAP-tag
Depositing lab: Kai Johnsson. Depositing organization: Swiss Federal Institute of Technology (EPFL). Publication: Selective chemical crosslinking reveals a Cep57-Cep63-Cep152 centrosomal complex. Lukinavicius G, Lavogina D, Orpinell M, Umezawa K, Reymond L, Garin N, Gonczy P, Johnsson K. Curr Biol. 2013 Feb 4;23(3):265-70. doi: 10.1016/j.cub.2012.12.030. Epub 2013 Jan 17. PubMed 23333316.
Backbone
  Vector backbone: pEBTet
  Backbone size w/o insert (bp): 11276
  Vector type: Mammalian Expression
  Selectable markers: Puromycin
Growth in bacteria
  Bacterial resistance: Ampicillin, 100 μg/mL
  Growth temperature: 37°C
  Growth strain: DH5alpha
  Copy number: High Copy
Gene/Insert
  Gene/Insert name: SNAP-Cep164
  Species: H. sapiens (human), Synthetic
  Insert size (bp): 5271
  Entrez Gene: CEP164 (a.k.a. NPHP15)
  Promoter: CMV-TetO2
  Tag / fusion protein: FLAG-tag / His-tag (N terminal on insert)
  Cloning method: Gateway Cloning
  Sequencing primers: 5′ CMV_Fwd; 3′ BGH_Rev
Terms and licenses: Academic/Nonprofit Terms; Industry Terms: Not Available to Industry
How to cite: pEBTet-SNAP-Cep164 was a gift from Kai Johnsson (Addgene plasmid # 136824 ; http://n2t.net/addgene:136824 ; RRID:Addgene_136824)
