>Addgene plasmid #136824 | pEBTet-SNAP-Cep164 | depositor partial sequence | sequence record 264081 | Insert
ATGGGCGGTAGGCGTGTACGGTGGGAGGTCTATATAAGCAGAGCTCTCCCTATCAGTGATAGAGATCTCC
CTATCAGTGATAGAGATCGTCGACGAGCTCGTTTAGTGAACCGTCAGATCGCCTGGAGACGCCATCCACG
CTGTTTTGACCTCCATAGAAGACACCGGGACCGATCCAGCCTCCGGACTCTAGCGTTTAAACTTAAGCTT
ACCACCATGGATTATAAAGACGATGATGACAAGCACCACCACCACCACCACGACAAGGATTGTGAAATGA
AACGCACCACACTGGACAGCCCTTTGGGGAAGCTGGAGCTGTCTGGTTGTGAGCAGGGTCTGCACGAAAT
AATTTTTCTGGGCAAGGGGACGTCTGCAGCTGATGCCGTGGAGGTCCCAGCCCCCGCTGCGGTTCTCGGA
GGTCCGGAGCCCCTGATGCAGGCTACAGCCTGGCTGAATGCCTATTTCCACCAGCCCGAGGCTATCGAAG
AGTTCCCCGTGCCGGCTCTTCACCATCCCGTTTTCCAGCAAGAGTCGTTCACCAGACAGGTGTTATGGAA
GCTGCTGAAGGTTGTGAAATTCGGAGAAGTGATTTCTTACTCTCACTTAGCAGCCCTGGCAGGCAACCCC
GCAGCCACGGCAGCAGTGAAGACGGCACTGAGTGGCAATCCTGTCCCTATCCTGATCCCGTGCCACAGAG
TGGTCCAGGGGGATTTGGATGTGGGCGGTTACGAGGGTGGACTGGCCGTGAAGGAATGGCTTCTGGCCCA
TGAAGGCCACCGGTTGGGGAAGCCAGGCTTGGGATTCGAACTGGAGGTGCTGTTCCAGGGCCCCGGTACC
GCCATCACAAGTTTGTACAAAAAAGCAGGCTTGGAAGGAGTTCGAACCATGGCTGGACGACCCCTCCGCA
TAGGAGATCAGCTGGTTCTGGAAGAAGATTATGATGAGACCTACATTCCTAGTGAGCAAGAAATTCTTGA
ATTTGCCCGGGAGATTGGTATTGATCCCATCAAGGAACCAGAACTGATGTGGCTGGCGCGAGAGGGCATC
GTGGCCCCACTGCCTGGAGAGTGGAAACCATGCCAGGACATCACAGGTGACATTTACTATTTCAACTTCG
CCAACGGGCAGTCTATGTGGGACCATCCATGTGACGAACACTATCGGAGCTTGGTGATCCAAGAGCGGGC
AAAGCTGTCAACTTCTGGGGCCATTAAGAAGAAGAAAAAAAAAAAGGAAAAGAAAGACAAGAAGGACAGA
GACCCCCCCAAAAGTTCGCTGGCCTTGGGTTCCTCATTAGCCCCAGTTCATGTTCCTCTTGGGGGCCTGG
CTCCTTTACGAGGTCTTGTGGATACCCCACCCTCTGCTCTTCGTGGATCTCAAAGCGTGAGCCTGGGGAG
CTCAGTGGAGTCTGGACGTCAGCTTGGAGAACTCATGCTGCCTTCACAGGGTCTCAAGACCTCTGCTTAT
ACAAAGGGTCTCTTGGGCTCCATATATGAGGACAAGACTGCTCTCAGCCTCTTGGGTTTAGGAGAAGAAA
CCAATGAGGAGGATGAGGAGGAAAGTGACAACCAGAGTGTCCACAGCTCAAGTGAGCCTCTTAGGAACCT
ACACCTGGACATTGGGGCACTGGGGGGTGACTTTGAGTATGAGGAGTCTCTGAGAACAAGCCAGCCAGAG
GAGAAGAAGGATGTTTCTCTGGATTCAGATGCTGCCGGTCCCCCTACTCCCTGCAAGCCCTCCAGCCCAG
GTGCAGACAGCAGTCTGAGCAGTGCTGTTGGCAAAGGGCGACAGGGAAGTGGAGCAAGACCTGGTCTTCC
AGAAAAAGAGGAAAATGAGAAGAGTGAACCTAAGATTTGCAGGAATCTGGTGACCCCCAAGGCAGACCCT
ACAGGCAGTGAGCCTGCCAAAGCCTCTGAAAAGGAAGCACCAGAGGACACAGTAGATGCAGGAGAGGAGG
GTTCCAGGAGGGAAGAGGCAGCCAAGGAGCCAAAGAAGAAGGCTTCTGCTCTGGAAGAGGGCAGTTCAGA
CGCCAGCCAAGAACTGGAAATTAGTGAACACATGAAGGAACCACAGCTCTCAGACTCCATAGCTTCTGAC
CCCAAGTCCTTCCATGGCCTGGACTTCGGTTTTCGCAGCCGGATCTCGGAGCACCTGCTGGATGTTGATG
TGCTTTCCCCAGTCCTGGGTGGAGCTTGTCGGCAGGCCCAGCAACCACTGGGAATAGAAGACAAGGATGA
CAGCCAGTCCAGCCAAGATGAGCTGCAGAGCAAGCAGTCCAAAGGCCTGGAGGAGAGGTTATCTCCTCCA
CTTCCACACGAGGAGCGGGCCCAGAGTCCCCCTCGCAGCCTGGCCACTGAAGAAGAGCCTCCCCAGGGCC
CCGAGGGGCAGCCCGAGTGGAAGGAGGCAGAGGAGCTTGGGGAGGACTCTGCAGCCAGCCTCAGCCTGCA
GCTGTCCCTCCAGAGGGAGCAGGCCCCAAGCCCACCTGCTGCCTGTGAGAAGGGCAAGGAGCAGCATTCC
CAGGCCGAGGAGCTGGGCCCTGGGCAGGAAGAGGCAGAGGATCCTGAGGAGAAGGTGGCGGTCAGCCCCA
CCCCGCCAGTCTCTCCAGAGGTGCGATCCACAGAGCCTGTGGCTCCCCCAGAGCAGCTCTCAGAGGCTGC
ACTAAAGGCCATGGAAGAGGCAGTGGCCCAAGTACTCGAGCAAGACCAGAGGCACCTGCTGGAATCCAAG
CAAGAGAAGATGCAGCAACTGCGGGAGAAGCTGTGCCAAGAGGAGGAAGAGGAGATCCTCCGGCTTCACC
AGCAGAAAGAGCAATCTCTCAGTTCCTTGAGGGAGCGGCTGCAGAAAGCCATTGAGGAGGAGGAGGCCCG
GATGAGAGAGGAGGAAAGCCAGAGGCTATCCTGGCTCCGAGCTCAGGTCCAGTCCAGCACACAAGCAGAT
GAGGACCAAATCAGGGCTGAGCAAGAGGCTTCCCTGCAGAAACTGAGAGAAGAGTTGGAGTCTCAACAGA
AGGCTGAGAGGGCCAGCTTGGAACAGAAAAATAGGCAAATGCTGGAGCAGCTCAAGGAAGAGATAGAGGC
TTCGGAGAAGAGCGAGCAGGCTGCCCTGAATGCTGCAAAGGAGAAGGCTCTGCAGCAGCTGAGGGAGCAG
CTGGAAGGGGAGAGGAAAGAAGCTGTGGCAACGCTGGAGAAGGAGCACAGTGCTGAGCTGGAGCGGCTCT
GCTCCTCATTGGAGGCCAAGCACCGGGAGGTGGTCTCCAGCCTCCAGAAGAAGATACAGGAAGCTCAACA
GAAAGAGGAGGCCCAGCTGCAGAAGTGCCTTGGGCAAGTGGAGCACAGAGTTCACCAGAAGTCTTATCAC
GTGGCTGGGTATGAGCACGAGCTCAGCAGTCTCCTGCGAGAGAAGCGCCAGGAAGTGGAAGGGGAGCATG
AGAGGAGGTTGGACAAGATGAAGGAGGAGCACCAGCAAGTGATGGCTAAGGCCAGAGAGCAGTATGAAGC
TGAGGAGAGGAAGCAGCGGGCTGAGCTTCTGGGGCACCTGACCGGAGAGCTGGAGCGCCTGCAGAGGGCC
CATGAACGAGAACTGGAGACTGTGAGGCAGGAGCAACACAAGCGTCTTGAGGACTTGCGGCGCCGGCACA
GGGAGCAGGAAAGGAAGCTCCAGGATTTAGAGTTGGACCTTGAAACCAGAGCTAAAGATGTCAAGGCCAG
ATTGGCTCTGCTGGAGGTCCAGGAGGAGACCGCCCGGAGGGAGAAGCAGCAGCTGCTTGATGTGCAGAGG
CAGGTTGCTCTGAAGAGTGAGGAAGCCACAGCCACCCATCAGCAGCTGGAGGAGGCACAGAAGGAGCACA
CCCACCTGTTGCAGTCAAACCAGCAGCTCCGAGAAATTCTTGATGAGCTGCAGGCCCGCAAGCTGAAGCT
GGAGTCCCAAGTGGATCTGCTGCAGGCTCAGAGCCAGCAACTGCAGAAACACTTCAGCAGCCTGGAGGCT
GAAGCTCAAAAGAAGCAGCACCTGTTGAGAGAAGTGACAGTTGAGGAAAATAATGCTTCCCCACATTTTG
AGCCAGATCTCCATATTGAGGACCTGAGGAAATCCCTTGGAACAAACCAGACCAAAGAGGTGTCTTCTTC
TCTCTCCCAGAGCAAGGAGGACTTATACTTGGACAGCCTGTCCTCCCACAATGTCTGGCACCTCCTCTCT
GCTGAGGGGGTAGCCCTCCGTAGTGCCAAGGAGTTCCTTGTGCAGCAGACACGCTCCATGCGGAGGCGGC
AGACAGCTCTGAAAGCTGCCCAGCAGCATTGGCGCCATGAGCTGGCCAGTGCGCAGGAGGTGGCCAAAGA
CCCACCAGGCATCAAGGCCCTGGAAGATATGCGCAAGAACCTGGAGAAGGAGACCAGGCACCTGGATGAG
ATGAAGTCGGCCATGCGGAAAGGCCACAACCTGCTGAAGAAGAAAGAGGAGAAGCTGAATCAGTTGGAGT
CCTCTCTTTGGGAAGAGGCCTCAGATGAGGGCACTCTGGGAGGATCCCCCACCAAGAAGGCAGTAACCTT
CGACCTCAGTGACATGGACAGCCTGAGCAGTGAAAGTTCTGAATCTTTTTCCCCGCCTCACCGTGAGTGG
TGGCGGCAGCAGAGGATCGACTCAACCCCGAGTCTCACCTCCCGCAAGATCCACGGGCTTAGCCACTCCC
TCCGGCAGATCAGCAGCCAGCTGAGCAGTGTCCTCAGCATCCTGGACAGCCTCAACCCTCAGTCGCCGCC
GCCGCTCCTCGCCTCCATGCCAGCCCAGCTCCCTCCCCGGGACCCTAAGAGCACCCCCACCCCCACCTAC
TATGGCTCCCTGGCCAGGTTCTCAGCCTTATCATCTGCTACACCCACGTCCACCCAATGGGCCTGGGATT
CAGGGCAGGGGCCCAGGCTCCCCTCCTCTGTGGCTCAAACGGTGGACGACTTCCTGTTGGAGAAGTGGCG
CAAGTATTTTCCATCTGGCATCCCGCTGCTCAGCAACAGCCCCACCCCGCTGGAGAGCAGGCTGGGTTAC
ATGTCTGCCAGTGAGCAGCTCCGGCTCCTACAGCACTCCCATTCGCAAGTCCCTGAGGCGGGCAGCACCA
CCTTTCAGGGCATAATTGAGGCCAACCGGAGGTGGCTGGAACGTGTCAAGAATGACCCCAGGTTACCTCT
CTTCTCGTCAACACCCAAGCCAAAAGCTACTTTGAGCCTCCTGCAGCTGGGCCTTGATGAGCACAACAGA
GTGAAGGTGTATCGCTTCTAG
